Addgene plasmid #92089: YSBE 608 : pHYG_GFP
Purpose: Plasmid for tagging proteins in Cryptococcus neoformans; GFP tag, HYG selection
Depositing lab: Yong-Sun Bahn. Depositing organization: Yonsei University. Publication: Molecular Characterization of Adenylyl Cyclase Complex Proteins Using Versatile Protein-Tagging Plasmid Systems in Cryptococcus neoformans. So YS, Yang DH, Jung KW, Huh WK, Bahn YS. J Microbiol Biotechnol. 2017 Feb 28;27(2):357-364. doi: 10.4014/jmb.1609.09036. PubMed 27780958.
Backbone
  Vector backbone: pTOP-V2
  Backbone manufacturer: Enzynomics, Korea
  Vector type: tagging proteins in Cryptococcus neoforman
  Selectable markers: Hygromycin
Growth in bacteria
  Bacterial resistance: Ampicillin and Kanamycin, 100 & 50 μg/mL
  Growth temperature: 37°C
  Growth strain: ccdB Survival
  Copy number: Unknown
Gene/Insert
  Gene/Insert name: GFP
  Cloning method: Unknown
  Sequencing primers: 5′ M13R; 3′ M13F
Terms and licenses: Academic/Nonprofit Terms; Industry Terms: Not Available to Industry
How to cite: YSBE 608 : pHYG_GFP was a gift from Yong-Sun Bahn (Addgene plasmid # 92089 ; http://n2t.net/addgene:92089 ; RRID:Addgene_92089)
