[The description below was written by a language model from this plasmid's Addgene catalogue record and pLannotate feature annotations shown in this document.]
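Description:
YSBE 608 : pHYG_GFP is a protein-tagging plasmid for the fungal pathogen Cryptococcus neoformans, built in the pTOP-V2 cloning backbone. It supplies a GFP tag together with a hygromycin resistance marker for selecting fungal transformants. The sequenced plasmid is about 6.9 kb. It replicates in E. coli from a high-copy ColE1/pUC-type origin and carries both an ampicillin resistance gene (β-lactamase) and a Tn5-derived NeoR/KanR gene, matching the dual ampicillin and kanamycin selection listed in the record.

The payload sits in the backbone's cloning region, downstream of the CAP binding site, lac promoter and lac operator and upstream of lacZα and ccdB fragments. This layout is typical of a lacZα–ccdB positive-selection cloning vector in which an insert disrupts the toxin fusion. The insert holds a HygR coding sequence (aph(4)-Ia hygromycin phosphotransferase) on the forward strand and an EGFP coding sequence, annotated as the mammalian codon-optimized enhanced GFP, on the reverse strand, so the two genes converge. Roughly 800 bp before HygR, and the stretches flanking EGFP, are unannotated. They may hold the fungal promoter and terminator elements that drive the marker and terminate the tagged transcript, but the record does not identify them. The listed growth strain is ccdB Survival, although only a fragment of ccdB is annotated.

The stated purpose is tagging proteins in C. neoformans, and the plasmid belongs to a set of tagging plasmids that the depositors applied to adenylyl cyclase complex proteins. The record does not describe how the GFP–HYG module is joined to a gene of interest. No origin or autonomous replication element for Cryptococcus is annotated.
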