Features (pLannotate 1.2.2; 13 found; start..end, strand, type, name):
      2..94      +  CDS            lacI (fragment): lac repressor; lacI; The lac repressor binds to the lac operator to inhibit transcription in E. coli. This inhibition can be relieved by adding lactose or isopropyl-β-D-thiogalactopyranoside (IPTG).
    107..128     +  protein_bind   CAP binding site: CAP binding activates transcription in the presence of cAMP. E. coli catabolite activator protein
    143..173     +  promoter       lac promoter: promoter for the E. coli lac operon
    181..197     +  protein_bind   lac operator: The lac repressor binds to the lac operator to inhibit transcription in E. coli. This inhibition can be relieved by adding lactose or isopropyl-β-D-thiogalactopyranoside (IPTG). lac repressor encoded by lacI
   1019..2044    +  CDS            HygR: aminoglycoside phosphotransferase from E. coli; aph(4)-Ia; confers resistance to hygromycin
   2615..3331    -  CDS            EGFP: the original enhanced GFP (Yang et al., 1996) mammalian codon-optimized
   3447..3594    +  CDS            lacZα (fragment): LacZα fragment of β-galactosidase; lacZ fragment
   3604..3907    +  CDS            ccdB (fragment): CcdB, a bacterial toxin that poisons DNA gyrase; ccdB; Plasmids containing the ccdB gene cannot be propagated in standard E. coli strains.
   3955..4224    +  CDS            tnpA (fragment): TN5P_ECOLX - Also known as tnp. Experimental evidence at protein level: Swiss-Prot protein existence level 1. Mediates transposition of transposon Tn5 by a 'cut and paste' mechanism. First, the monomeric transposase binds the 19 bp inverted DNA repeats flanking the transposon. Then, dimerization of the DNA- bound transposase creates a synaptic DNA complex. After nicking of the first DNA strand, excision of the transposon proceeds through a series of intermediates. The transposase then mediates the insertion of the transposon at a new site by strand transfer. The activity of the wild- type tran
   4256..5050    +  CDS            NeoR/KanR: aminoglycoside phosphotransferase from Tn5; aph(3')-II (or nptII); confers resistance to neomycin, kanamycin, and G418 (Geneticin®)
   5051..5067    +  promoter       AmpR promoter (fragment): bla
   5068..5928    +  CDS            AmpR: β-lactamase; bla; confers resistance to ampicillin, carbenicillin, and related antibiotics
   6099..6687    +  rep_origin     ori: high-copy-number ColE1/pMB1/pBR322/pUC origin of replication
>Addgene plasmid #92089 | YSBE 608 : pHYG_GFP | addgene full sequence | sequence record 180533 | Addgene NGS Result
AGCGCCCAATACGCAAACCGCCTCTCCCCGCGCGTTGGCCGATTCATTAATGCAGCTGGCACGACAGGTT
TCCCGACTGGAAAGCGGGCAGTGAGCGCAACGCAATTAATGTGAGTTAGCTCACTCATTAGGCACCCCAG
GCTTTACACTTTATGCTTCCGGCTCGTATGTTGTGTGGAATTGTGAGCGGATAACAATTTCACACAGGAA
ACAGCTATGACCATGATTACGCCAAGCTTGCATGCAGGATTCGAGTGGCATGGTGTGCACTGAGTGTATG
GTTGTCGGAGGAGAGGATGATGGTAACAACAATAGCAGCAACGTCACTCGACGCGCGTCCGGTGTGCCAC
ACGGGGTAACGCCGAGTCGCCGTCAGGGTCGCCGAGACCACTCTCACAGCGTCACCGTTGGCACCAGCTC
AGCTTACAGCTTCTATCCTCCGCCAGCATCCACATACATCCCCTATACCGCATCCCCCACCCACTGCCCA
AGGTGAGTCATCTTCCCGCCCCCTTCCCTTGCCCGCCACTCAGTCCTCCATCCTCCACTAATCCACCTTA
TCGCACCCACCGCCTATCGCACATCCGAGCACAATGCTGGGCCTGCCAGGGGCTGCTAGATGGTGCTCTC
CCCACGCTGATCTGCATGCCGGCCATTGGATCATGGGTGCTAGGTGCTGGGTGCTGGATGTTGGATGCTG
GATGCTGGGTGCACGCTTGGTCATTTCCTTCCAGGATTGACGGTCGCCGAGAGGACGACGTGGCGTTCGA
CAACGAGGGCCGATAGCACCGCATCGCCTCGACCTGCATCCATCTCGCCTTGTCCTTTTGGTGCAACAAT
CCATCCGTGCTGGTGCCACACGCATAGCTGGAAGAGATGGATGTGCGTTGAACAGAGCTGCCGTCAGGAC
TTTTTGGTGCACGGACCCTATTGTCCTCCCCAATCTTCACCGCGTCTCCTAATATGCAGCCTCTTTGCTA
ATTGTCTTTTTCCATTAGTAAACTCGCCCAACATGTCTATGAAAAAGCCTGAACTCACCGCGACGTCTGT
CGAGAAGTTTCTGATCGAAAAGTTCGACAGCGTCTCCGACCTGATGCAGCTCTCGGAGGGCGAAGAATCT
CGTGCTTTCAGCTTCGATGTAGGAGGGCGTGGATATGTCCTGCGGGTAAATAGCTGCGCCGATGGTTTCT
ACAAAGATCGTTATGTTTATCGGCACTTTGCATCGGCCGCGCTCCCGATTCCGGAAGTGCTTGACATTGG
GGAATTCAGCGAGAGCCTGACCTATTGCATCTCCCGCCGTGCACAGGGTGTCACGTTGCAAGACCTGCCT
GAAACCGAACTGCCCGCTGTTCTGCAGCCGGTCGCGGAGGCCATGGATGCGATCGCTGCGGCCGATCTTA
GCCAGACGAGCGGGTTCGGCCCATTCGGACCGCAAGGAATCGGTCAATACACTACATGGCGTGATTTCAT
ATGCGCGATTGCTGATCCCCATGTGTATCACTGGCAAACTGTGATGGACGACACCGTCAGTGCGTCCGTC
GCGCAGGCTCTCGATGAGCTGATGCTTTGGGCCGAGGACTGCCCCGAAGTCCGGCACCTCGTGCACGCGG
ATTTCGGCTCCAACAATGTCCTGACGGACAATGGCCGCATAACAGCGGTCATTGACTGGAGCGAGGCGAT
GTTCGGGGATTCCCAATACGAGGTCGCCAACATCTTCTTCTGGAGGCCGTGGTTGGCTTGTATGGAGCAG
CAGACGCGCTACTTCGAGCGGAGGCATCCGGAGCTTGCAGGATCGCCGCGGCTCCGGGCGTATATGCTCC
GCATTGGTCTTGACCAACTCTATCAGAGCTTGGTTGACGGCAATTTCGATGATGCAGCTTGGGCGCAGGG
TCGATGCGACGCAATCGTCCGATCCGGAGCCGGGACTGTCGGGCGTACACAAATCGCCCGCAGAAGCGCG
GCCGTCTGGACCGATGGCTGTGTAGAAGTACTCGCCGATAGTGGAAACCGACGCCCCAGCACTCGTCCGA
GGGCAAAGGAATAGGTGAAGGCGGTAAGGGGTTAATTTTCCTTAGAGGGTGTATATATACATATTAGAGA
AGTGATACAATTTTAGCACACTGCGAATTCGAGACAGACATCGTGTCAATCATCTTTTTTGACATTATAT
GCCCATTAATCTATCTACAGACAACAATACCATCCTTCCCACCCTCAGCAACGCCGTTGAATCCTCAGGA
TCTTCATGGCTCCAAGCTTGGTACCGAGCTCGGATCCACTAGTAACGGCCGCCAGTGTGCTGGAATTCGC
CCTTGTACCAATCTATCCCTCTCTCCGAACAATCTCCACATTCCCTCCCTTCTGCTCCCTGAACCCGCAA
CACGAGCCGTCCACACTTCTTCTCAACTTTGCGCTTCTCAACTTTTGCTTATGCAATCTTGCTCCACCAT
CTATCATCCCAACTTATCCCGACTCTTCCTCGTCCCACCGCCCACCACACACCACATTACTTTCAGGCTC
CTGAATACAACACATCATTCATAAGTTCAAGTATACGCCAACATCTCTTCTTTCGTTATAAATAAAAAGA
AAGAAAGAAAGAAGAACGATTCTTTTACTTGTACAGCTCGTCCATGCCGTGAGTGATCCCGGCGGCGGTC
ACGAACTCCAGCAGGACCATGTGATCGCGCTTCTCGTTGGGGTCTTTGCTCAGGGCGGACTGGGTGCTCA
GGTAGTGGTTGTCGGGCAGCAGCACGGGGCCGTCGCCGATGGGGGTGTTCTGCTGGTAGTGGTCGGCGAG
CTGCACGCTGCCGTCCTCGATGTTGTGGCGGATCTTGAAGTTCACCTTGATGCCGTTCTTCTGCTTGTCG
GCCATGATATAGACGTTGTGGCTGTTGTAGTTGTACTCCAGCTTGTGCCCCAGGATGTTGCCGTCCTCCT
TGAAGTCGATGCCCTTCAGCTCGATGCGGTTCACCAGGGTGTCGCCCTCGAACTTCACCTCGGCGCGGGT
CTTGTAGTTGCCGTCGTCCTTGAAGAAGATGGTGCGCTCCTGGACGTAGCCTTCGGGCATGGCGGACTTG
AAGAAGTCGTGCTGCTTCATGTGGTCGGGGTAGCGGCTGAAGCACTGCACGCCGTAGGTGAAGGTGGTCA
CGAGGGTGGGCCAGGGCACGGGCAGCTTGCCGGTGGTGCAGATGAACTTCAGGGTCAGCTTGCCGTAGGT
GGCATCGCCCTCGCCCTCGCCGGACACGCTGAACTTGTGGCCGTTTACGTCGCCGTCCAGCTCGACCAGG
ATGGGCACCACCCCGGTGAACAGCTCCTCGCCCTTGCTCACAGAGCCACCGCCACCTGCGGCCGCAAGGG
CGAATTCTGCAGATATCCATCACACTGGCGGCCGCTCGAGCATGCATCTAGAGGGCCCAATTCGCCCTAT
AGTGAATCGTATTACAATTCACTGGCCGTCGTTTTACAACGTCGTGACTGGGAAAACCCTGGCGTTACCC
AACTTAATCGCCTTGCAGCACATCCCCCTTTCGCCAGCTGGCGTAATAGCGAAGAGGCCCGCACCGATCG
CCCTTCCCAACAGTTGCGCAGCCTATACGTACGGCAGTTTAAGGTTTACACCTATAAAAGAGAGAGCCGT
TATCGTCTGTTTGTGGATGTACAGAGTGATATTATTGACACGCCGGGGCGACGGATGGTGATCCCCCTGG
CCAGTGCACGTCTGCTGTCAGATAAAGTCTCCCGTGAACTTTACCCGGTGGTGCATATCGGGGATGAAAG
CTGGCGCATGATGACCACCGATATGGCCAGTGTGCCGGTCTCCGTTATCGGGGAAGAAGTGGCTGATCTC
AGCCACCGCGAAAATGACATCAAAAACGCCATTAACCTGATGTTCTGGGGAATATAAATGTCAGGCATGA
GATTATCAAAAAGGATCTTCACCTAGATCCTTTTCACGTAGAAAGCCAGTCCGCAGAAACGGTGCTGACC
CCGGATGAATGTCAGCTACTGGGCTATCTGGACAAGGGAAAACGCAAGCGCAAAGAGAAAGCAGGTAGCT
TGCAGTGGGCTTACATGGCGATAGCTAGACTGGGCGGTTTTATGGACAGCAAGCGAACCGGAATTGCCAG
CTGGGGCGCCCTCTGGTAAGGTTGGGAAGCCCTGCAAAGTAAACTGGATGGCTTTCTTGCCGCCAAGGAT
CTGATGGCGCAGGGGATCAAGCTCTGATCAAGAGACAGGATGAGGATCGTTTCGCATGATTGAACAAGAT
GGATTGCACGCAGGTTCTCCGGCCGCTTGGGTGGAGAGGCTATTCGGCTATGACTGGGCACAACAGACAA
TCGGCTGCTCTGATGCCGCCGTGTTCCGGCTGTCAGCGCAGGGGCGCCCGGTTCTTTTTGTCAAGACCGA
CCTGTCCGGTGCCCTGAATGAACTGCAAGACGAGGCAGCGCGGCTATCGTGGCTGGCCACGACGGGCGTT
CCTTGCGCAGCTGTGCTCGACGTTGTCACTGAAGCGGGAAGGGACTGGCTGCTATTGGGCGAAGTGCCGG
GGCAGGATCTCCTGTCATCTCACCTTGCTCCTGCCGAGAAAGTATCCATCATGGCTGATGCAATGCGGCG
GCTGCATACGCTTGATCCGGCTACCTGCCCATTCGACCACCAAGCGAAACATCGCATCGAGCGAGCACGT
ACTCGGATGGAAGCCGGTCTTGTCGATCAGGATGATCTGGACGAAGAGCATCAGGGGCTCGCGCCAGCCG
AACTGTTCGCCAGGCTCAAGGCGAGCATGCCCGACGGCGAGGATCTCGTCGTGACCCATGGCGATGCCTG
CTTGCCGAATATCATGGTGGAAAATGGCCGCTTTTCTGGATTCATCGACTGTGGCCGGCTGGGTGTGGCG
GACCGCTATCAGGACATAGCGTTGGCTACCCGTGATATTGCTGAAGAGCTTGGCGGCGAATGGGCTGACC
GCTTCCTCGTGCTTTACGGTATCGCCGCTCCCGATTCGCAGCGCATCGCCTTCTATCGCCTTCTTGACGA
GTTCTTCTGAATTGAAAAAGGAAGAGTATGAGTATTCAACATTTCCGTGTCGCCCTTATTCCCTTTTTTG
CGGCATTTTGCCTTCCTGTTTTTGCTCACCCAGAAACGCTGGTGAAAGTAAAAGATGCTGAAGATCAGTT
GGGTGCACGAGTGGGTTACATCGAACTGGATCTCAACAGCGGTAAGATCCTTGAGAGTTTTCGCCCCGAA
GAACGTTTTCCAATGATGAGCACTTTTAAAGTTCTGCTATGTGGCGCGGTATTATCCCGTATTGACGCCG
GGCAAGAGCAACTCGGTCGCCGCATACACTATTCTCAGAATGACTTGGTTGAGTACTCACCAGTCACAGA
AAAGCATCTTACGGATGGCATGACAGTAAGAGAATTATGCAGTGCTGCCATAACCATGAGTGATAACACT
GCGGCCAACTTACTTCTGACAACGATCGGAGGACCGAAGGAGCTAACCGCTTTTTTGCACAACATGGGGG
ATCATGTAACTCGCCTTGATCGTTGGGAACCGGAGCTGAATGAAGCCATACCAAACGACGAGCGTGACAC
CACGATGCCTGTAGCAATGGCAACAACGTTGCGCAAACTATTAACTGGCGAACTACTTACTCTAGCTTCC
CGGCAACAATTAATAGACTGGATGGAGGCGGATAAAGTTGCAGGACCACTTCTGCGCTCGGCCCTTCCGG
CTGGCTGGTTTATTGCTGATAAATCTGGAGCCGGTGAGCGTGGGTCTCGCGGTATCATTGCAGCACTGGG
GCCAGATGGTAAGCCCTCCCGTATCGTAGTTATCTACACGACGGGGAGCCAGGCAACTATGGATGAACGA
AATAGACAGATCGCTGAGATAGGTGCCTCACTGATTAAGCATTGGTAACTGTCAGACCAAGTTTACTCAT
ATATACTTTAGATTGATTTAAAACTTCATTTTTAATTTAAAAGGATCTAGGTGAAGATCCTTTTTGATAA
TCTCATGACCAAAATCCCTTAACGTGAGTTTTCGTTCCACTGAGCGTCAGACCCCGTAGAAAAGATCAAA
GGATCTTCTTGAGATCCTTTTTTTCTGCGCGTAATCTGCTGCTTGCAAACAAAAAAACCACCGCTACCAG
CGGTGGTTTGTTTGCCGGATCAAGAGCTACCAACTCTTTTTCCGAAGGTAACTGGCTTCAGCAGAGCGCA
GATACCAAATACTGTTCTTCTAGTGTAGCCGTAGTTAGGCCACCACTTCAAGAACTCTGTAGCACCGCCT
ACATACCTCGCTCTGCTAATCCTGTTACCAGTGGCTGCTGCCAGTGGCGATAAGTCGTGTCTTACCGGGT
TGGATTCAAGACGATAGTTACCGGATAAGGCGCAGCGGTCGGGCTGAACGGGGGGTTCGTGCACACAGCC
CAGCTTGGAGCGAACGACCTACACCGAACTGAGATACCTACAGCGTGAGCTATGAGAAAGCGCCACGCTT
CCCGAAGGGAGAAAGGCGGACAGGTATCCGGTAAGCGGCAGGGTCGGAACAGGAGAGCGCACGAGGGAGC
TTCCAGGGGGAAACGCCTGGTATCTTTATAGTCCTGTCGGGTTTCGCCACCTCTGACTTGAGCGTCGATT
TTTGTGATGCTCGTCAGGGGGGCGGAGCCTATGGAAAAACGCCAGCAACGCGGCCTTTTTACGGTTCCTG
GCCTTTTGCTGGCCTTTTGCTCACATGTTCTTTCCTGCGTTATCCCCTGATTCTGTGGATAACCGTATTA
CCGCCTTTGAGTGAGCTGATACCGCTCGCCGCAGCCGAACGACCGAGCGCAGCGAATCAGTGAGCGAGGA
AGCGGAAG
